>Addgene plasmid #45287 | pLEX_970_puro_DEST_V5_TLOC1 (220aa) | depositor partial sequence | sequence record 63347 | TLOC1 220aa 3'
NNNNNNNNNNNNNNNNNNNNNAGCGGGCAGGCAGGCGGCGATGAGTTCCGCCGTGGCAATAGGGAGGGGG
AAAGCGAAAGTCCCGGAAAGGAGCTGACAGGTGGTGGCAATGCCCCAACCAGTGGGGGTTGCGTCAGCAA
ACACAGTGCACACCACGCCACGTTGCCTGACAACGGGCCACAACTCCTCATAAAGAGACAGCAACCAGGA
TTTATACAAGGAGGAGAAAATGAAAGCCATACGGGAAGCAATAGCATGATACAAAGGCATTAAAGCAGCG
TATCCACATAGCGTAAAAGGAGCAACATAGTTAAGAATACCAGTCAATCTTTCACAAATTTTGTAATCCA
GAGGTTGATTGTCGACTTAACGCGCCACCGGTTAGCGCTAGCTCATTACTACGTAGAATCGAGACCGAGG
AGAGGGTTAGGGATAGGCTTACCAACCACTTTGTACAAGAAAGTTGGGTATGATTTTTCATGTGAAGATT
TAGGTGTTTCTCCATCATTTTCCTCTTCCTCATCCTCTTCACAATCCCCATCTGTTTGCTGTTCCAGTTC
CTCTTTTGTTATCATTTCAAAATCATTTCCATCCAGAAAAACCTGATCATCATGTGGCTCAAGTTTGAAT
TTTTTCTTAGTTTCCTTCTTTTTAGGAGTTCCTGGAGTTTCCTCCTTTTTGGATTCTTCCTTTTCACCAT
CTTTTTTTTTCTCTTTTTCTTTTNNTGTCTTCTCATCCTTTATATTTTCTTTCTTGCTCTTTTTATCTTC
TTCTTTTCCACTTTCAGCTTTTCCTTTATCTTTTTCTTTCTTTATGTCTTTATCATATTTCATTTTCATT
ACTTTTAGGGCTCGGTGAAAAAACTGCTTCTTTAAAAGCCTGTTGCAGTAGTCAACCACAGACTCCCTGG
TTGTAAATAAAGCTTCCTCTCCTTTCTTGGNCCTTTGCCCACTTTGAATCCAAAAGACAGTCCACTGCTT
TTGAAGCAATAAAATAATCAACCCGGTGACCCATCATATTGGNGGGACTTTGTTGGACAGTTGAATCNAN
ATACTTGGNNACANCNTNCTCTTCTTTANATGGNNCANCNANNTTCCNGGATCCGCTTCTTGNGNNNNNC
NNCNTNCNGNCANNCNNTTTTTNGTACNANNNNNATCCNNANNNNNNNNCNNANNNCNNNNNNNNNNNNN
NNNNCCNNNNAACNNCNNNCNNNNNNGCNNNNNNNNNNNNGNANNNNNNNNNNNNN
