>Addgene plasmid #45287 | pLEX_970_puro_DEST_V5_TLOC1 (220aa) | addgene partial sequence | sequence record 64212 | WPRE-R 5'-CATAGCGTAAAAGGAGCAACA-3'
CAGTCAATCTTTCACAAATTTTGTAATCCAGAGGTTGATTGTCGACTTAACGCGCCACCGGTTAGCGCTA
GCTCATTACTACGTAGAATCGAGACCGAGGAGAGGGTTAGGGATAGGCTTACCAACCACTTTGTACAAGA
AAGTTGGGTATGATTTTTCATGTGAAGATTTAGGTGTTTCTCCATCATTTTCCTCTTCCTCATCCTCTTC
ACAATCCCCATCTGTTTGCTGTTCCAGTTCCTCTTTTGTTATCATTTCAAAATCATTTCCATCCAGAAAA
ACCTGATCATCATGTGGCTCAAGTTTGAATTTTTTCTTAGTTTCCTTCTTTTTAGGAGTTCCTGGAGTTT
CCTCCTTTTTGGATTCTTCCTTTTCACCATCTTTTTTTTTCTCTTTTTCTTTTTTTGTCTTCTCATCCTT
TATATTTTCTTTCTTGCTCTTTTTATCTTCTTCTTTTCCACTTTCAGCTTTTCCTTTATCTTTTTCTTTC
TTTATGTCTTTATCATATTTCATTTTCATTACTTTTAGGGCTCGGTGAAAAAACTGCTTCTTTAAAAGCC
TGTTGCAGTAGTCAACCACAGACTCCCTGGTTGTAAATAAAGCTTCCTCTCCTTTCTTGGCCTTTGCCCA
CTTTGAATCCAAAAGACAGTCCACTGCTTTTGAAGCAATAAAATAATCAACCCGGTGACCCATCATATTG
GTGGACTTTGTTGGACAGTTGAATCGAAGATACTTGGCCACAGCCTTCTCTTCTTTAGATGGTTCACCAA
CTTCCTGGATCCGCTTCTTGTGTCTCCTGCGTTCCGCCATGCCAACTTTTTTGTACAAACTTGTTGATCC
CGACAGTTAGCCAGAGAGCTCTGCTTATATAGACCTCCCACCGTACACGCCTACCGCCCATTTGCGT
