[The description below was written by a language model from this plasmid's Addgene catalogue record.]
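Description:
pLEX_970_puro_DEST_V5_TLOC1 (220aa) is a lentiviral mammalian expression plasmid built on the pLEX_970 Gateway destination backbone. It is maintained in E. coli as a high-copy plasmid under ampicillin selection, and it carries a puromycin marker for selecting transduced or transfected mammalian cells. No feature table accompanies the record, so the promoter driving the insert, the arrangement of the puromycin cassette and the specific lentiviral elements are not stated.

The payload is a 660 bp open reading frame of human TLOC1 (official gene symbol SEC62), encoding a 220-amino-acid short isoform rather than the roughly 1200 bp full-length form. The coding sequence is fused at its C terminus to a V5 epitope tag supplied by the backbone, which allows detection of the expressed protein with anti-V5 antibodies.

According to the depositor's notes, the short form was first noticed when an ORFeome collection entry clone in pDONR223 was sequenced and found to be shorter than expected. To rule out a cloning artifact, TLOC1 was cloned from T47D cancer cells, where both forms were found to be expressed. The full-length and short splice variants were then re-cloned into pDONR223 by a Gateway BP reaction and moved into destination vectors by LR recombination.

The construct comes from a study of the 3q26 region that identified TLOC1 and SKIL as cancer drivers. It is suited to stable, puromycin-selected overexpression of the tagged short TLOC1 isoform in mammalian cells, for example for comparison with the full-length variant.
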