Addgene plasmid #45287: pLEX_970_puro_DEST_V5_TLOC1 (220aa)
Depositing lab: William Hahn. Depositing organization: Dana-Farber Cancer Institute. Publication: Systematic interrogation of 3q26 identifies TLOC1 and SKIL as cancer drivers. Hagerstrand D, Tong A, Schumacher SE, Ilic N, Shen RR, Cheung HW, Vazquez F, Shrestha Y, Kim SY, Giacomelli AO, Rosenbluh J, Schinzel AC, Spardy NA, Barbie DA, Mermel CH, Weir BA, Garraway LA, Tamayo P, Mesirov JP, Beroukhim R, Hahn WC. Cancer Discov. 2013 Jun 13. [Epub ahead of print] 10.1158/2159-8290.CD-12-0592 PubMed 23764425.
Backbone
  Vector backbone: pLEX_970
  Vector type: Mammalian Expression, Lentiviral
  Selectable markers: Puromycin
Growth in bacteria
  Bacterial resistance: Ampicillin, 100 μg/mL
  Growth temperature: 37°C
  Growth strain: DH5alpha
  Copy number: High Copy
Gene/Insert
  Gene/Insert name: TLOC1
  Species: H. sapiens (human)
  Insert size (bp): 660
  GenBank ID: KC005990
  Entrez Gene: SEC62 (a.k.a. Dtrp1, HTP1, TLOC1, TP-1)
  Tag / fusion protein: V5 (C terminal on backbone)
  Cloning method: Gateway Cloning
  Sequencing primers: 5′ pLEX-fwd; 3′ pLEX-rev
Resource information
  A portion of this plasmid was derived from a plasmid made by: CCSB Human Orfeome Collection
Terms and licenses: Academic/Nonprofit Terms; Industry Terms: Not Available to Industry
Depositor comments: The initial pDONR223 clone was obtained from the CCSB Human Orfeome Collection. Upon sequencing it was found that the construct contained a 660 bp long variant as compared to the expected 1200 bp long version. To determine whether this shorter version is expressed in cancer cells, and to exclude the possibility of this being a cloning artifact, we cloned TLOC1 from T47D cells and found both forms to be expressed. We re-cloned both the full length and shorter splice variants by ligation of BP flanked PCR products into pDONR223 by a Gateway BP reaction. TLOC1 was transferred into DEST vectors from TLOC1 containing pDONR223 vectors through a Gateway LR reaction.
How to cite: pLEX_970_puro_DEST_V5_TLOC1 (220aa) was a gift from William Hahn (Addgene plasmid # 45287 ; http://n2t.net/addgene:45287 ; RRID:Addgene_45287)
